>Addgene plasmid #118525 | pMRE-Tn5-141 | addgene full sequence | sequence record 227061 | Addgene NGS Result
ATTCATCGCGCTTGCTGCCTTCGACCAAGAAGCGGTTGTTGGCGCTCTCGCGGCTTACGTTCTGCCCAAG
TTTGAGCAGCCGCGTAGTGAGATCTATATCTATGATCTCGCAGTCTCCAGCGAGCACCGGAGGCAGGGCA
TTGCCACCGCGCTCATCAATCTCCTCAAGCATGAGGCCAACGCGCTTGGTGCTTATGTGATCTACGTGCA
AGCAGATTACGGTGACGATCCCGCAGTGGCTCTCTATACAAAGTTGGGCATACGGGAAGAAGTGATGCAC
TTTGATATCGACCCAAGTACCGCCACCTAAAGCTCGCACGCTGCCGCAAGCACTCAGGGCGCAAGGGCTG
CTAAAGGAAGCGGAACACGTAGAAAGCCAGTCCGCAGAAACGGTGCTGACCCCGGATGAATGTCAGCTAC
TGGGCTATCTGGACAAGGGAAAACGCAAGCGCAAAGAGAAAGCAGGTAGCTTGCAGTGGGCTTACATGGC
GATAGCTAGACTGGGCGGTTTTATGGACAGCAAGCGAACCGGAATTGCCAGCTGGGGCGCCCTCTGGTAA
GGTTGGGAAGCCCTGCAAAGTAAACTGGATGGCTTTCTTGCCGCCAAGGATCTGATGGCGCAGGGGATCA
AGATCTGATCAAGAGACAGGATACTAGTGGAGGAAGAAAAAAATGAGCAAGGGCGAGGAGCTGTTCACCG
GGGTGGTGCCCATCCTGGTCGAGCTGGACGGCGACGTAAACGGCCACAAGTTCAGCGTGTCCGGCGAGGG
CGAGGGCGATGCCACCTACGGCAAGCTGACCCTGAAGTTCATCTGCACCACCGGCAAGCTGCCCGTGCCC
TGGCCCACCCTCGTGACCACCCTGTCCTGGGGCGTGCAGTGCTTCGCCCGCTACCCCGACCACATGAAGC
AGCACGACTTCTTCAAGTCCGCCATGCCCGAAGGCTACGTCCAGGAGCGCACCATCTTCTTCAAGGACGA
CGGCAACTACAAGACCCGCGCCGAGGTGAAGTTCGAGGGCGACACCCTGGTGAACCGCATCGAGCTGAAG
GGCATCGACTTCAAGGAGGACGGCAACATCCTGGGGCACAAGCTGGAGTACAACTACTTTAGCGACAACG
TCTATATCACCGCCGACAAGCAGAAGAACGGCATCAAGGCCAACTTCAAGATCCGCCACAACATCGAGGA
CGGCGGCGTGCAGCTCGCCGACCACTACCAGCAGAACACCCCCATCGGCGACGGCCCCGTGCTGCTGCCC
GACAACCACTACCTGAGCACCCAGTCCAAGCTGAGCAAAGACCCCAACGAGAAGCGCGATCACATGGTCC
TGCTGGAGTTCGTGACCGCCGCCGGGATCACTCTCGGCATGGACGAGCTGTACAAGTAATTAGCTGAGCT
TGGACTCCTGTTGATAGATCCAGTAATGACCTCAGAACTCCATCTGGATTTGTTCAGAACGCTCGGTTGC
CGCCGGGCGTTTTTTATTGGTGAGAATCCAAGCTAGCTTGGCGAGATTTTCAGGAGCTAAGGAAGCTAAA
ATGGAGAAAAAAATCACTGGATATACCACCGTTGATATATCCCAATGGCATCGTAAAGAACATTTTGAGG
CATTTCAGTCAGTTGCTCAATGTACCTATAACCAGACCGTTCAGCTGGATATTACGGCCTTTTTAAAGAC
CGTAAAGAAAAATAAGCACAAGTTTTATCCGGCCTTTATTCACATTCTTGCCCGCCTGATGAATGCTCAT
CCGGAATTTCGTATGGCAATGAAAGACGGTGAGCTGGTGATATGGGATAGTGTTCACCCTTGTTACACCG
TTTTCCATGAGCAAACTGAAACGTTTTCATCGCTCTGGAGTGAATACCACGACGATTTCCGGCAGTTTCT
ACACATATATTCGCAAGATGTGGCGTGTTACGGTGAAAACCTGGCCTATTTCCCTAAAGGGTTTATTGAG
AATATGTTTTTCGTCTCAGCCAATCCCTGGGTGAGTTTCACCAGTTTTGATTTAAACGTGGCCAATATGG
ACAACTTCTTCGCCCCCGTTTTCACCATGGGCAAATATTATACGCAAGGCGACAAGGTGCTGATGCCGCT
GGCGATTCAGGTTCATCATGCCGTTTGTGATGGCTTCCATGTCGGCAGAATGCTTAATGAATTACAACAG
TACTGCGATGAGTGGCAGGGCGGGGCGTAATTTTTTTAAGGCAGTTATTGGTGCCCTTAAACGCCTGGGG
TAATGACTCTCTAGCTTGAGGCATCAAATAAAACGAAAGGCTCAGTCGAAAGACTGGGCCTTTCGTTTTA
TCTGTTGTTTGTCGGTGAACGCTCTCCTGAGTAGGACAAATCCGCCGCTAGGAGCTTGCGGCCGCCAGGA
TATCGACCCAAGTACCGCCACCTAACAATTCGTTCAAGCCGAGATCGGCTTCCCGGCCGACGCGTCAATT
CGAGCGCGTCAATTCGAGGGCCGCGGCCTAGGCGGCCAGATCTGATCAAGAGACAGTCTAGCTAGAATTA
ATTCGAGTCGACCGATCCCGTACACAAGTAGCGTCCTGAACGGAACCTTTCCCGTTTTCCAGGATCTGAT
CTTCCATGTGACCTCCTAACATGGTAACGTTCATGATAACTTCTGCTCTTCATCGTGCGGCCGACTGGGC
TAAATCTGTGTTCTCTTCGGCGGCGCTGGGTGATCCTCGCCGTACTGCCCGCTTGGTTAACGTCGCCGCC
CAATTGGCAAAATATTCTGGTAAATCAATAACCATCTCATCAGAGGGTAGTGAAGCCATGCAGGAAGGCG
CTTACCGATTTATCCGCAATCCCAACGTTTCTGCCGAGGCGATCAGAAAGGCTGGCGCCATGCAAACAGT
CAAGTTGGCTCAGGAGTTTCCCGAACTGCTGGCCATTGAGGACACCACCTCTTTGAGTTATCGCCACCAG
GTCGCCGAAGAGCTTGGCAAGCTGGGCTCTATTCAGGATAAATCCCGCGGATGGTGGGTTCACTCCGTTC
TCTTGCTCGAGGCCACCACATTCCGCACCGTAGGATTACTGCATCAGGAGTGGTGGATGCGCCCGGATGA
CCCTGCCGATGCGGATGAAAAGGAGAGTGGCAAATGGCTGGCAGCCGCCGCAACTAGCCGGTTACGCATG
GGCAGCATGATGAGCAACGTGATTGCGGTCTGTGACCGCGAAGCCGATATTCATGCTTATCTGCAGGACA
AACTGGCGCATAACGAGCGCTTCGTGGTGCGCTCCAAGCACCCACGCAAGGACGTAGAGTCTGGGTTGTA
TCTGTACGACCATCTGAAGAACCAACCGGAGTTGGGTGGCTATCAGATCAGCATTCCGCAAAAGGGCGTG
GTGGATAAACGCGGTAAACGTAAAAATCGACCAGCCCGCAAGGCGAGCTTGAGCCTGCGCAGTGGGCGCA
TCACGCTAAAACAGGGGAATATCACGCTCAACGCGGTGCTGGCCGAGGAGATTAACCCGCCCAAGGGTGA
GACCCCGTTGAAATGGTTGTTGCTGACCAGCGAACCGGTCGAGTCGCTAGCCCAAGCCTTGCGCGTCATC
GACATTTATACCCATCGCTGGCGGATCGAGGAGTTCCATAAGGCATGGAAAACCGGAGCAGGAGCCGAGA
GGCAACGCATGGAGGAGCCGGATAATCTGGAGCGGATGGTCTCGATCCTCTCGTTTGTTGCGGTCAGGCT
GTTACAGCTCAGAGAAAGCTTCACGCTGCCGCAAGCACTCAGGGCGCAAGGGCTGCTAAAGGAAGCGGAA
CACGTAGAAAGCCAGTCCGCAGAAACGGTGCTGACCCCGGATGAATGTCAGCTACTGGGCTATCTGGACA
AGGGAAAACGCAAGCGCAAAGAGAAAGCAGGTAGCTTGCAGTGGGCTTACATGGCGATAGCTAGACTGGG
CGGTTTTATGGACAGCAAGCGAACCGGAATTGCCAGCTGGGGCGCCCTCTGGGAAGGTTGGGAAGCCCTG
CAAAGTAAACTGGATGGCTTTCTTGCCGCCAAGGATCTGATGGCGCAGGGGATCAAGATCTGATCGGTCG
ATCGAATTAATTCCCAATTCTTGAAGACGAAAGGGCCTCGTGATACGCCTATTTTTATAGGTTAATGTCA
TGATAATAATGGTTTCTTAGACGTCAGGTGGCACTTTTCGGGGAAATGTGCGCGGAACCCCTATTTGTTT
ATTTTTCTAAATACATTCAAATATGTATCCGCTCATGAGACAATAACCCTGATAAATGCTTCAATAATAT
TGAAAAAGGAAGAGTATGAGTATTCAACATTTCCGTGTCGCCCTTATTCCCTTTTTTGCGGCATTTTGCC
TTCCTGTTTTTGCTCACCCAGAAACGCTGGTGAAAGTAAAAGATGCTGAAGATCAGTTGGGTGCACGAGT
GGGTTACATCGAACTGGATCTCAACAGCGGTAAGATCCTTGAGAGTTTTCGCCCCGAAGAACGTTTTCCA
ATGATGAGCACTTTTAAAGTTCTGCTATGTGGCGCGGTATTATCCCGTATTGACGCCGGGCAAGAGCAAC
TCGGTCGCCGCATACACTATTCTCAGAATGACTTGGTTGAGTACTCACCAGTCACAGAAAAGCATCTTAC
GGATGGCATGACAGTAAGAGAATTATGCAGTGCTGCCATAACCATGAGTGATAACACTGCGGCCAACTTA
CTTCTGACAACGATCGGAGGACCGAAGGAGCTAACCGCTTTTTTGCACAACATGGGGGATCATGTAACTC
GCCTTGATCGTTGGGAACCGGAGCTGAATGAAGCCATACCAAACGACGAGCGTGACACCACGATGCCTGT
AGCAATGGCAACAACGTTGCGCAAACTATTAACTGGCGAACTACTTACTCTAGCTTCCCGGCAACAATTA
ATAGACTGGATGGAGGCGGATAAAGTTGCAGGACCACTTCTGCGCTCGGCCCTTCCGGCTGGCTGGTTTA
TTGCTGATAAATCTGGAGCCGGTGAGCGTGGGTCTCGCGGTATCATTGCAGCACTGGGGCCAGATGGTAA
GCCCTCCCGTATCGTAGTTATCTACACGACGGGGAGTCAGGCAACTATGGATGAACGAAATAGACAGATC
GCTGAGATAGGTGCCTCACTGATTAAGCATTGGTAACTGTCAGACCAAGTTTACTCATATATACTTTAGA
TTGATTTAAAACTTCATTTTTAATTTAAAAGGATCTAGGTGAAGATCCGGGGAATTGGGGATCAATTCCG
TTTTCCGCTGCATAACCCTGCTTCGGGGTCATTATAGCGATTTTTTCGGTATATCCATCCTTTTTCGCAC
GATATACAGGATTTTGCCAAAGGGTTCGTGTAGACTTTCCTTGGTGTATCCAACGGCGTCAGCCGGGCAG
GATAGGTGAAGTAGGCCCACCCGCGAGCGGGTGTTCCTTCTTCACTGTCCCTTATTCGCACCTGGCGGTG
CTCAACGGGAATCCTGCTCTGCGAGGCTGGCCGGCTACCGCCGGCGTAACAGATGAGGGCAAGCGGATGG
CTGATGAAACCAAGCCAACCAGGAAGGGCAGCCCACCTATCACGGAATTGATCCGGCCACGATGCGTCCG
GCGTAGAGGATCTGAAGATCAGCAGTTCAACCTGTTGATAGTACGTACTAAGCTCTCATGTTTCACGTAC
TAAGCTCTCATGTTTAACGTACTAAGCTCTCATGTTTAACGAACTAAACCCTCATGGCTAACGTACTAAG
CTCTCATGTTTCACGTACTAAGCTCTCATGTTTGAACAATAAAATTAATATAAATCAGCAACTTAAATAG
CCTCTAAGGTTTTAAGTTTTATAAGAAAAAAAAGAATATATAAGGCTTTTAAAGCTTTTAAGGTTTAACG
GTTGTGGACAACAAGCCAGGGATGTAACGCACTGAGAAGCCCTTAGAGCCTCTCAAAGCAATTTTGAGTG
ACACAGGAACACTTAACGGCTGACATGGGAATTAATTCTGACTCTTATACACAAGTGCGGCCCTCGAATT
GACGCGCTCCACCGCGGTGGCGGCCGCTCTAGAACTAGTGGATCCCCCGGGCTGCAGGAATTCGATATCC
ATAAACTGCCAGGAATTGGGGATCGGATTCGAGCTTTAGTACCTAGATTTAGATGTCTAAAAAGCGGGGT
ACCGAGGACGCGTCAATTCTCGAATTGACATAAGCCTGTTCGGTTCGTAAACTGTAATGCAAGTAGCGTA
TGCGCTCACGCAACTGGTCCAGAACCTTGACCGAACGCAGCGGTGGTAACGGCGCAGTGGCGGTTTTCAT
GGCTTGTTATGACTGTTTTTTTGTACAGTCTATGCCTCGGGCATCCAAGCAGCAAGCGCGTTACGCCGTG
GGTCGATGTTTGATGTTATGGAGCAGCAACGATGTTACGCAGCAGCAACGATGTTACGCAGCAGGGCAGT
CGCCCTAAAACAAAGTTAGGTGGCTCAAGTATGGGCATCATTCGCACATGTAGGCTCGGCCCTGACCAAG
TCAAATCCATGCGGGCTGCTCTTGATCTTTTCGGTCGTGAGTTCGGAGACGTAGCCACCTACTCCCAACA
TCAGCCGGACTCCGATTACCTCGGGAACTTGCTCCGTAGTAAGAC
Features (pLannotate 1.2.2; 16 found; start..end, strand, type, name):
    318..635     +  CDS            tnpA (fragment): TN5P_ECOLX - Also known as tnp. Experimental evidence at protein level: Swiss-Prot protein existence level 1. Mediates transposition of transposon Tn5 by a 'cut and paste' mechanism. First, the monomeric transposase binds the 19 bp inverted DNA repeats flanking the transposon. Then, dimerization of the DNA- bound transposase creates a synaptic DNA complex. After nicking of the first DNA strand, excision of the transposon proceeds through a series of intermediates. The transposase then mediates the insertion of the transposon at a new site by strand transfer. The activity of the wild- type tran
    674..1389    +  CDS            mTurquoise2 (fragment): enhanced monomeric variant of CFP (Goedhart et al., 2012) mammalian codon-optimized
   1403..1497    +  terminator     lambda t0 terminator: transcription terminator from phage lambda
   1512..1540    +  promoter       cat promoter (fragment): promoter of the E. coli cat gene encoding chloramphenicol acetyltransferase
   1541..2197    +  CDS            cat: CAT_ECOLX - Experimental evidence at protein level: Swiss-Prot protein existence level 1. This enzyme is an effector of chloramphenicol resistance in bacteria. From Escherichia coli. This protein is used as a marker in many commonly used cloning vectors, such as pACYC184.
   2265..2351    +  terminator     rrnB T1 terminator: Escherichia coli rrnB; transcription terminator T1 from the E. coli rrnB gene
   2379..2405    +  CDS            GmR (fragment): gentamycin acetyltransferase; aacC1; confers resistance to gentamycin
   2623..4050    +  CDS            tnpA: TN5P_ECOLX - Also known as tnp. Experimental evidence at protein level: Swiss-Prot protein existence level 1. Mediates transposition of transposon Tn5 by a 'cut and paste' mechanism. First, the monomeric transposase binds the 19 bp inverted DNA repeats flanking the transposon. Then, dimerization of the DNA- bound transposase creates a synaptic DNA complex. After nicking of the first DNA strand, excision of the transposon proceeds through a series of intermediates. The transposase then mediates the insertion of the transposon at a new site by strand transfer. The activity of the wild- type tran
   4181..4285    +  promoter       AmpR promoter: bla
   4286..5146    +  CDS            AmpR: β-lactamase; bla; confers resistance to ampicillin, carbenicillin, and related antibiotics
   5385..5494    +  oriT           oriT: incP origin of transfer
   5527..5572    +  CDS            traJ (fragment): oriT-recognizing protein; traJ
   5643..5975    +  rep_origin     R6K γ ori (fragment): γ replication origin from E. coli plasmid R6K; requires the R6K initiator protein pi for replication
   6026..6089    +  misc_feature   MCS (fragment): pBluescript multiple cloning site
   6185..6213    +  promoter       Pc promoter: intI1 (promoter lies within the coding sequence); class 1 integron promoter
   6402..310     +  CDS            GmR (across the origin): gentamycin acetyltransferase; aacC1; confers resistance to gentamycin
