[The description below was written by a language model from this plasmid's Addgene catalogue record and pLannotate feature annotations shown in this document.]
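Description:
pMRE-Tn5-141 is a miniTn5 suicide delivery plasmid built on the pAG408 backbone, part of a toolbox for placing constitutively expressed fluorescent protein genes into the chromosomes of diverse bacteria. It replicates from the R6K γ origin, which depends on the pi initiator protein. This explains why it is maintained in the E. coli strain S17-1 lambda pir and why it cannot persist in recipients lacking pir. An incP oriT, with an adjacent traJ fragment, allows conjugative mobilisation from the donor strain. The backbone carries a β-lactamase gene with its own promoter for ampicillin selection during propagation, together with a full-length Tn5 transposase gene (tnpA), the arrangement expected for a miniTn5 vector in which the enzyme acts without being carried into the target genome.

The payload is mTurquoise2, an enhanced monomeric cyan fluorescent protein, derived from a pLifeAct-mTurquoise2 plasmid and inserted by Gibson cloning. It is followed by the lambda t0 terminator, then a chloramphenicol acetyltransferase gene with a cat promoter fragment and the rrnB T1 terminator. Upstream lies a gentamicin acetyltransferase gene (aacC1) preceded by a class 1 integron Pc promoter. The catalogue lists gentamicin and chloramphenicol as the selectable markers, consistent with their use for recovering insertion mutants. The annotation does not identify a dedicated promoter immediately upstream of mTurquoise2, nor does it mark the Tn5 inverted repeat ends, so the exact transposon boundaries and the source of constitutive expression are not stated. A short tnpA fragment and a small GmR fragment flanking the cassette appear to be remnants of construction. Typical use is stable chromosomal fluorescent tagging of bacteria for imaging or tracking.
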