Addgene plasmid #118525: pMRE-Tn5-141
Purpose: miniTn5 plasmid to deliver constitutively expressed fluorescent protein genes in bacteria
Depositing lab: Mitja Remus-Emsermann. Depositing organization: University of Canterbury. Publication: Chromatic Bacteria - A Broad Host-Range Plasmid and Chromosomal Insertion Toolbox for Fluorescent Protein Expression in Bacteria. Schlechter RO, Jun H, Bernach M, Oso S, Boyd E, Munoz-Lintz DA, Dobson RCJ, Remus DM, Remus-Emsermann MNP. Front Microbiol. 2018 Dec 12;9:3052. doi: 10.3389/fmicb.2018.03052. eCollection 2018. PubMed 30631309.
Backbone
  Vector backbone: pAG408
  Vector type: Bacterial Expression ; miniTn5 delivery vector
  Selectable markers: Gentamicin ; Chloramphenicol/
Growth in bacteria
  Bacterial resistance: Ampicillin, 100 μg/mL
  Growth temperature: 37°C
  Growth strain: E. coli S17-1 lambda pir
  Copy number: High Copy
Gene/Insert
  Gene/Insert name: mTurquoise2
  Species: Synthetic
  Cloning method: Gibson Cloning
Resource information
  A portion of this plasmid was derived from a plasmid made by: pLifeAct-mTurquoise2
Terms and licenses: Academic/Nonprofit Terms; Industry Terms: Not Available to Industry
Depositor comments: Please visit https://www.biorxiv.org/content/early/2018/09/07/402172 for bioRxiv preprint.
How to cite: pMRE-Tn5-141 was a gift from Mitja Remus-Emsermann (Addgene plasmid # 118525 ; http://n2t.net/addgene:118525 ; RRID:Addgene_118525)
